LOCUS       Exported 2893 bp ds-DNA circular SYN 13-MAY-2021
DEFINITION  empty BB3 for insertion and overexpression of 3 genes in P.
            pastoris.
ACCESSION   .
VERSION     .
KEYWORDS    BB3rN_AD
SOURCE      synthetic DNA construct
  ORGANISM  synthetic DNA construct
REFERENCE   1 (bases 1 to 2893)
  AUTHORS   Prielhofer R, Barrero JJ, Steuer S, Gassler T, Zahrl R, Baumann K,
            Sauer M, Mattanovich D, Gasser B, Marx H
  TITLE     GoldenPiCS: a Golden Gate-derived modular cloning system for applied
            synthetic biology in the yeast Pichia pastoris.
  JOURNAL   BMC Syst Biol. 2017 Dec 8;11(1):123. doi: 10.1186/s12918-017-0492-3.
  PUBMED    29221460
REFERENCE   2 (bases 1 to 2893)
  AUTHORS   .
  TITLE     Direct Submission
  JOURNAL   Exported May 13, 2021 from SnapGene Server 1.1.58
            http://www.snapgene.com
FEATURES             Location/Qualifiers
     source          1..2893
                     /organism="synthetic DNA construct"
                     /mol_type="other DNA"
     rep_origin      complement(62..650)
                     /direction=LEFT
                     /label=ori
                     /note="high-copy-number ColE1/pMB1/pBR322/pUC origin of
                     replication"
     primer_bind     complement(142..161)
                     /label=pBR322ori-F
                     /note="pBR322 origin, forward primer"
     gene            761..1880
                     /label=natMX6
                     /note="yeast selectable marker conferring nourseothricin
                     resistance"
     promoter        761..1104
                     /label=TEF promoter
                     /note="Ashbya gossypii TEF promoter"
     CDS             1105..1677
                     /codon_start=1
                     /gene="Streptomyces noursei nat1"
                     /product="nourseothricin acetyltransferase"
                     /label=NrsR
                     /note="confers resistance to nourseothricin"
                     /translation="MGTTLDDTAYRYRTSVPGDAEAIEALDGSFTTDTVFRVTATGDGF
                     TLREVPVDPPLTKVFPDDESDDESDDGEDGDPDSRTFVAYGDDGDLAGFVVVSYSGWNR
                     RLTVEDIEVAPEHRGHGVGRALMGLATEFARERGAGHLWLEVTNVNAPAIHAYRRMGFT
                     LCGLDTALYDGTASDGEQALYMSMPCP"
     terminator      1683..1880
                     /label=TEF terminator
                     /note="Ashbya gossypii TEF terminator"
ORIGIN
        1 cgctgtgagc aaaaggccag caaaaggcca ggaaccgtaa aaaggccgcg ttgctggcgt
       61 ttttccatag gctccgcccc cctgacgagc atcacaaaaa tcgacgctca agtcagaggt
      121 ggcgaaaccc gacaggacta taaagatacc aggcgtttcc ccctggaagc tccctcgtgc
      181 gctctcctgt tccgaccctg ccgcttaccg gatacctgtc cgcctttctc ccttcgggaa
      241 gcgtggcgct ttctcatagc tcacgctgta ggtatctcag ttcggtgtag gtcgttcgct
      301 ccaagctggg ctgtgtgcac gaaccccccg ttcagcccga ccgctgcgcc ttatccggta
      361 actatcgtct tgagtccaac ccggtaagac acgacttatc gccactggca gcagccactg
      421 gtaacaggat tagcagagcg aggtatgtag gcggtgctac agagttcttg aagtggtggc
      481 ctaactacgg ctacactaga agaacagtat ttggtatctg cgctctgctg aagccagtta
      541 ccttcggaaa aagagttggt agctcttgat ccggcaaaca aaccaccgct ggtagcggtg
      601 gtttttttgt ttgcaagcag cagattacgc gcagaaaaaa aggatctcaa gaagatcctt
      661 tgatcttttc tacggggtgg agcgcaaaaa accccgcccc tgacagggcg gggttttttc
      721 gcgatcggag accggatccc tcgagggtct ccagctcatg gacatggagg cccagaatac
      781 cctccttgac agtcttgacg tgcgcagctc aggggcatga tgtgactgtc gcccgtacat
      841 ttagcccata catccccatg tataatcatt tgcatccata cattttgatg gccgcacggc
      901 gcgaagcaaa aattacggct cctcgctgca gacctgcgag cagggaaacg ctcccctcac
      961 agacgcgttg aattgtcccc acgccgcgcc cctgtagaga aatataaaag gttaggattt
     1021 gccactgagg ttcttctttc atatacttcc ttttaaaatc ttgctaggat acagttctca
     1081 catcacatcc gaacataaac aaccatgggt accactcttg acgacacggc ttaccggtac
     1141 cgcaccagtg tcccggggga cgccgaggcc atcgaggcac tggatgggtc cttcaccacc
     1201 gacaccgttt ttcgcgtcac cgccaccggg gacggcttca ccctgcggga ggtgccggtg
     1261 gacccgcccc tgaccaaggt gttccccgac gacgaatcgg acgacgaatc ggacgacggg
     1321 gaggacggcg acccggactc ccggacgttc gtcgcgtacg gggacgacgg cgacctggcg
     1381 ggcttcgtgg tcgtctcgta ctccggctgg aaccgccggc tgaccgtcga ggacatcgag
     1441 gtcgccccgg agcaccgggg gcacggggtc gggcgcgcgt tgatggggct cgcgacggag
     1501 ttcgcccgcg agcggggcgc cgggcacctc tggctggagg tcaccaacgt caacgcaccg
     1561 gcgatccacg cgtaccggcg gatggggttc accctctgcg gcctggacac cgccctgtac
     1621 gacggcaccg cctcggacgg cgagcaggcg ctctacatga gcatgccctg cccctaatca
     1681 gtactgacaa taaaaagatt cttgttttca agaacttgtc atttgtatag tttttttata
     1741 ttgtagttgt tctattttaa tcaaatgtta gcgtgattta tatttttttt cgcctcgaca
     1801 tcatctgccc agatgcgaag ttaagtgcgc agaaagtaat atcatgcgtc aatcgtatgt
     1861 gaatgctggt cgctatactg gcttcatacc cagcattgac ctttggtatg agcatctgaa
     1921 aaacaaccag gtgttgcaaa gttaaacatc cttctttgtt catatagaac ccactattca
     1981 tggtactccc caatcgaatt tcacattctg gttttgaaat tacacaccac gttagcttat
     2041 aagatttcat ataacttatt gatatacggt ttccattgtt cgaatagttg aggttgtatg
     2101 taattcgatt gaaggggcca tttttgtttc ctacttttcc tgggagctta tccgatgcgc
     2161 ttcaaagctg gaattgtaaa tatagagaaa aagaaggatg ttgttttatt cttgaaagag
     2221 tataatttta cttctagcaa ctctcccact tcgcttgact tcatttattt cttgggcaca
     2281 taggcgtagt aatctagacc aacagataat ttgccggaat gatatagcga ttggaaaatg
     2341 aactgaaatt ttttgctgtc tttcaatttg acgggcagtt catcaggcgc gccgtgaccg
     2401 accatataaa tacgttgaga atgttattct tcctcgtagt tgaagtggct tcataatttc
     2461 agaactcaat agataaacta ggatgtttta aagcaattaa tgctcacaag taaggagcga
     2521 ctctcttgct tttcgaatac taaaagtatc gtcccaaccc agaaaaaaag acctcttaac
     2581 tgcaaaataa actctatata tttcttctaa aacagtttca ggttggatag tatcgcattc
     2641 tcatcacttc taactagtag gccatgagat atattaacgt ttacttgagt tctaagttct
     2701 ccgaattaga tgcacagcac aaacaagatt aggtttcact tggtacaaaa tacgaacaga
     2761 gtttaaggtc gtaatttcat ttcgttattg atccccacaa tctattctta tcacagtcat
     2821 cagatagtcg cgaaaaagca tgcagaaaag ggggtcgtcc ctatctaagt tgtagcatta
     2881 caacaaatat gac
//
