[The description below was written by a language model from this plasmid's Addgene catalogue record and the feature table of its GenBank file.]
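Description:
BB3rN_AD is an empty level-3 backbone (BB3) from GoldenPiCS, a Golden Gate-derived modular cloning system for synthetic biology in the yeast Pichia pastoris. It is catalogued as a bacterial and yeast expression vector and serves as the recipient plasmid into which three separately assembled expression units are combined, so that three genes can be overexpressed together in P. pastoris. As deposited it carries no insert. The catalogue gives a backbone size of 2867 bp, while the sequence record held for the plasmid is a 2893 bp circle.

The annotated features are minimal. A high-copy ColE1/pMB1/pUC-type origin supports replication in E. coli, and a single natMX6 cassette provides selection. This cassette consists of the Streptomyces noursei nat1 gene, encoding nourseothricin acetyltransferase, flanked by the Ashbya gossypii TEF promoter and TEF terminator. Because nourseothricin is also the listed bacterial selection, the one marker evidently serves in both E. coli and yeast, which keeps the backbone small.

About 1 kb of the plasmid is unannotated. The feature table does not mark the Golden Gate acceptor site, its type IIS restriction sites or fusion overhangs, nor any yeast replication origin or genome-integration sequence, so the record does not establish how the plasmid is maintained or integrated in P. pastoris. The "AD" in the name probably denotes the flanking fusion sites that accept a three-unit assembly, and the "N" the nourseothricin marker, but the record does not define these designations. Promoters, coding sequences and terminators for the genes of interest are all supplied by the inserted expression units.
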