Addgene plasmid #98552: BB3rN_AD
Purpose: (Empty Backbone) empty BB3 for insertion and overexpression of 3 genes in P. pastoris
Depositing lab: Brigitte Gasser & Diethard Mattanovich & Michael Sauer. Depositing organization: Universitaet fur Bodenkultur Wien (BOKU-WIEN). Publication: GoldenPiCS: a Golden Gate-derived modular cloning system for applied synthetic biology in the yeast Pichia pastoris. Prielhofer R, Barrero JJ, Steuer S, Gassler T, Zahrl R, Baumann K, Sauer M, Mattanovich D, Gasser B, Marx H. BMC Syst Biol. 2017 Dec 8;11(1):123. doi: 10.1186/s12918-017-0492-3. PubMed 29221460.
Backbone
  Vector backbone: BB3
  Backbone size (bp): 2867
  Vector type: Bacterial Expression, Yeast Expression
Growth in bacteria
  Bacterial resistance: Nourseothricin (clonNat), 50 μg/mL
  Growth temperature: 37°C
  Growth strain: DH10B
  Copy number: High Copy
Gene/Insert
  Gene/Insert name: None
Terms and licenses: Academic/Nonprofit Terms; Industry Terms: Not Available to Industry
How to cite: BB3rN_AD was a gift from Brigitte Gasser & Diethard Mattanovich & Michael Sauer (Addgene plasmid # 98552 ; http://n2t.net/addgene:98552 ; RRID:Addgene_98552)
